>Addgene plasmid #138618 | ADH1pro_GCR1_SIR4 | addgene full sequence | sequence record 274926 | Addgene NGS Result
ATCCTTTTGTTGTTTCCGGGTGTACAATATGGACTTCCTCTTTTCTGGCAACCAAACCCATACATCGGGA
TTCCTATAATACCTTCGTTGGTCTCCCTAACATGTAGGTGGCGGAGGGGAGATATACAATAGAACAGATA
CCAGACAAGACATAATGGGCTAAACAAGACTACACCAATTACACTGCCTCATTGATGGTGGTACATAACG
AACTAATACTGTAGCCCTAGACTTGATAGCCATCATCATATCGAAGTTTCACTACCCTTTTTCCATTTGC
CATCTATTGAAGTAATAATAGGCGCATGCAACTTCTTTTCTTTTTTTTTCTTTTCTCTCTCCCCCGTTGT
TGTCTCACCATATCCGCAATGACAAAAAAATGATGGAAGACACTAAAGGAAAAAATTAACGACAAAGACA
GCACCAACAGATGTCGTTGTTCCAGAGCTGATGAGGGGTATCTCGAAGCACACGAAACTTTTTCCTTCCT
TCATTCACGCACACTACTCTCTAATGAGCAACGGTATACGGCCTTCCTTCCAGTTACTTGAATTTGAAAT
AAAAAAAAGTTTGCTGTCTTGCTATCAAGTATAAATAGACCTGCAATTATTAATCTTTTGTTTCCTCGTC
ATTGTTCTCGTTCCCTTTCTTCCTTGTTTCTTTTTCTGCACAATACTTCAAGCTATACCAAGCATACAAT
CAACTCCAAGCTTGAAGCAAGCCTCCTGAAAGATGGTATGGTATGATCATAACACGCATTCTGAAAATGT
TATCTGGGAGGTTTTCGATGGGTATGGAGTTTTCCTTGATTCTCACTTATTATCCCTTGTATTGTAATTG
ATCCTTCAGTAATATTTGCAGCCTTTCACAACTATCCTTTTTTTCATTGCTTATTACTATTGAACCTTTT
TTAGGAGTTGCCTGCTTATGCAATATAATTTGCTGACAAGTAGTAAATTACCAGCACAATATTAAGATTA
AAAAAGAAATTAGCCAAGAGCTTGATATATTATCTTATACACAAACCTTTCCGACCTACTTGATAAAGCC
ACATACCTCTACCTCTTCTATTAGAAATAGAAAAGTACAAAAATAGCAAAAGGAAATAATTTCTTTAAAA
TAACATTGTGTGAGGTTCCAACTATGGATTATTAATAGAGTAACGCAAACTTAAGGAAAGGAAGTGCTTT
ACAATTAAGTATTTATAAGAACGAATTTATCCCCCAAAAAAAAGCACCTATACTTAATAAAAGGAGGGGA
ATAGCTATCAATTGAGTGTTGTCTGCGTCTGTCTGCGTACAAGAGGATGAATTTTCTGACTCAGGCTATG
TCAGAAACTTTTCAAGGGACAAATAACAGGATAAAACGTAATGTCAGGACACAAAGTGTGCCATCAACTT
CCTATAATAATGGCAAAGAATCATATGGACCAAATACTAACCAATTAAATGCCCTACTTTCTCAATTGGA
ACAGCAAACAAGTGTTGATAGTACCAGCACGAGCTCAAACTTTTATTCCATTGCACAATATATTTTACAA
TCATACTTCAAGGTCAATGTAGATTCTCTAAACTCTCTGAAATTGGTGGATTTGATAGTGGACCAAACTT
ACCCTGATTCTTTGACGCTGCGAAAGCTGAATGAAGGAGCAACGGGACAACCATACGATTATTTCAATAC
AGTTTCTCGTGATGCTGATATCTCCAAGTGTCCAATTTTTGCGTTGACCATATTTTTTGTTATACGATGG
AGCCACCCAAACCCTCCAATTTCAATTGAGAATTTTACTACAGTACCGTTGCTAGATTCAAACTTTATTT
CTCTAAATTCCAATCCTTTACTATATATTCAAAATCAAAACCCAAACAGCAATTCAAGTGTTAAAGTTTC
AAGGTCACAAACGTTTGAACCTTCTAAAGAGTTGATCGATTTGGTATTTCCATGGCTGTCTTATTTGAAG
CAGGATATGCTTCTTATTGATAGGACGAATTACAAGCTTTATTCTCTCTGTGAACTATTTGAATTTATGG
GCAGGGTTGCCATTCAGGATCTCCGATATCTGAGTCAACATCCCTTATTACTACCCAATATCGTAACATT
CATTTCAAAATTTATTCCTGAGTTATTCCAAAACGAAGAGTTTAAAGGAATCGGTTCAATTAAAAATTCA
AACAATAATGCCCTGAACAATGTTACAGGAATAGAAACCCAATTTTTAAATCCATCTACCGAGGAAGTGA
GTCAAAAAGTTGATTCTTACTTTATGGAATTATCAAAAAAATTAACTACAGAAAATATCAGGTTAAGTCA
AGAAATAACACAACTAAAAGCAGATATGAACTCCGTAGGCAATGTTTGTAACCAAATTTTGCTGTTGCAG
AGACAATTGCTTTCAGGAAATCAGGCGATCGGATCAAAGTCCGAAAATATTGTGTCTTCCACAGGTGGGG
GGATATTAATACTAGATAAAAATAGCATCAATTCGAACGTACTGAGTAATTTGGTTCAGTCGATAGATCC
TAATCACTCCAAGCCCAACGGACAAGCCCAAACACATCAAAGGGGTCCGAAAGGACAATCACATGCACAG
GTTCAAAGTACTAATAGCCCTGCGCTAGCGCCAATTAACATGTTCCCGAGCTTAAGTAATTCTATACAGC
CGATGCTTGGCACCTTGGCTCCGCAACCGCAAGATATAGTACAGAAGAGGAAGCTACCGTTACCAGGTTC
AATAGCCTCTGCAGCAACAGGCAGTCCTTTTTCTCCATCACCCGTTGGTGAGTCTCCCTATAGCAAACGC
TTTAAACTAGACGATAAACCAACTCCGTCTCAGACGGCTCTTGATTCCTTACTTACAAAATCCATTTCAA
GCCCTAGATTACCCCTTTCGACGTTGGCTAACACAGCTGTCACGGAATCTTTTCGCTCACCTCAGCAGTT
TCAGCATTCTCCAGATTTTGTAGTTGGTGGTAGCTCAAGTTCAACAACGGAAAATAACTCTAAGAAGGTA
AATGAAGATTCTCCATCATCTTCTTCAAAACTAGCTGAACGACCTCGTCTTCCAAACAACGACTCCACTA
CTAGCATGCCTGAAAGTCCCACCGAGGTAGCTGGTGATGATGTTGATAGGGAGAAACCGCCAGAGTCAAG
TAAGTCGGAGCCCAATGATAACAGCCCAGAATCGAAAGATCCTGAGAAAAATGGTAAAAACAGTAATCCG
CTTGGTACGGATGCTGACAAACCAGTACCAATTTCTAATATTCATAATTCTACTGAGGCTGCAAATTCAA
GTGGTACAGTGACAAAGACAGCTCCATCATTTCCGCAGAGTTCTTCTAAGTTTGAAATTATAAATAAAAA
GGATACGAAGGCGGGGCCAAACGAGGCAATCAAATACAAGCTGTCCAGAGAAAATAAAACAATATGGGAC
CTATATGCGGAGTGGTATATTGGTCTGAACGGTAAATCTTCAATAAAAAAATTGATTGAAAATTATGGCT
GGCGAAGGTGGAAGGTTAGCGAAGATTCACATTTTTTTCCTACTAGAAGAATTATTATGGATTATATTGA
AACGGAATGTGATCGTGGCATAAAACTCGGCAGGTTTACTAATCCTCAACAACCGAGGGAGGATATACGG
AAGATTTTAGTAGGGGACCTAGAAAAGTTCAGGATAAATAACGGTCTGACTCTGAATTCTCTATCATTGT
ACTTTAGAAATTTAACGAAAAATAACAAGGAAATTTGTATTTTTGAAAACTTTAAAAATTGGAACGTTAG
ATCAATGACAGAAGAAGAGAAATTAAAGTATTGCAAAAGGCGACATAATACACCATCTAGAGTGTCGCAT
AGTGATACTAATTCTAGCAAACCCAAAAACACGAAGGAGAACCTTTCAAAAAGCTCTTGGAGGCAAGAAT
GGCTTGCAAATTTGAAACTTATTTCCGTTTCGTTGGTTGATGAGTTCCCTTCGGAGCTTTCCGACAGTGA
TAGACAAATAATTAACGAAAAAATGCAGTTACTTAAAGATATATTTGCTAACAACCTTAAATCAGCAATT
TCCAATAATTTTAGAGAGAGTGACATCATTATACTGAAAGGTGAAATAGAAGATTACCCAATGAGTTCTG
AAATTAAGATTTACTACAACGAATTACAGAACAAGCCTGATGCAAAAAAAGCCAGATTTTGGTCATTTAT
GAAGACTCAGAGATTTGTTTCCAACATGGGATTTGATATTCAGAAGTCCTGTGAACCTGTTTCTATATCC
ACGTCGGTCAAACCACATGTGGTCGAGCCCGAGCATATGGCAGATGCCAAAATTATGCCTAAGGATATAC
TGCAAATTACAAAAAAACCGTTAATGGTTAAAAATGTGAAGCCTTCTTCTCCGCCAGATGTGAAGTCTTT
GGTGCAGCTGAGCACAATGGAAACGAAAACCCTACCAGAAAAGAAGCAATTCGACAGTATTTTTAATTCT
AACAAAGCAAAAATAATCCCTGGAAATGGGAAGCACGCATCAGAAAACATCTCACTCTCTTTCTCAAGAC
CTGCGTCCTACGGCTATTTTTCTGTTGGAAAAAGGGTTCGGGGATCCTCTAGAGGTGAACAAAAGTTGAT
TTCTGAAGAAGATTTGAACGGTGAACAAAAGCTAATCTCCGAGGAAGACTTGAACGGTGAACAAAAATTA
ATCTCAGAAGAAGACTTGAACGGATCCTCTAGAGTCGACTGAATCGTAGATACTGAAAAACCCCGCAAGT
TCACTTCAACTGTGCATCGTGCACCATCTCAATTTCTTTCATTTATACATCGTTTTGCCTTCTTTTATGT
AACTATACTCCTCTAAGTTTCAATCTTGGCCATGTAACCTCTGATCTATAGAATTTTTTAAATGACTAGA
ATTAATGCCCATCTTTTTTTTGGACCTAAATTCTTCATGAAAATATATTACGAGGGCTTATTCAGAAGCT
TTGGACTTCTTCGCCAGAGGTTTGGTCAAGTCTCCAATCAAGGTTGTCGGCTTGTCTACCTTGCCAGAAA
TTTACGAAAAGATGGAAAAGGGTCAAATCGTTGGTAGATACGTTGTTGACACTTCTAAATAAGCGAATTT
CTTATGATTTATGATTTTTATTATTAAATAAGTTATAAAAAAAATAAGTGTATACAAATTTTAAAGTGAC
TCTTAGGTTTTAAAACGAAAATTCTTATTCTTGAGTAACTCTTTCCTGTAGGTCAGGTTGCTTTCTCAGG
TATAGCATGAGGTCGCTCTTATTGACCACACCTCTACCGGCATGCCGAGCAAATGCCTGCAAATCGCTCC
CCATTTCACCCAATTGTAGATATGCTAACTCCAGCAATGAGTTGATGAATCTCGGTGTGTATTTTATGTC
CTCAGAGGACAACACCTGTTGTAATCGTTCTTCCACACGGATCCTGGCGTAATAGCGAAGAGGCCCGCAC
CGATCGCCCTTCCCAACAGTTGCGCAGCCTGAATGGCGAATGGCGCCTGATGCGGTATTTTCTCCTTACG
CATCTGTGCGGTATTTCACACCGCATAATCGCTGGGCCATTCTCATGAAGAATATCTTGAATTTATTGTC
ATATTACTAGTTGGTGTGGAAGTCCTAATATCGGTGATCAATATAGTGGTTGACATGCTGGCTAGTCAAC
ATTGAGCCTTTTGATCATGCAAATATATTACGGTATTTTACAATCAAATATCAAACTTAACTATTGACTT
TATAACTTATTTAGGTGGTAACATTCTTATAAAAAAGAAAAAAATTACTGCAAAACAGTACTAGCTTTTA
ACTTGTATCCTAGGTTATCTATGCTGTCTCACCATAGAGAATATTACCTATTTCAGAATGTATGTCCATG
ATTCGCCGGGTAAATACATATAATACACAAATCTGGCTTAATAAAGTCTATAATATATCTCATAAAGAAG
TGCTAAATTGGCTAGTGCTATATATTTTTAAGAAAATTTCTTTTGACTAAGTCCATATCGACTTTGTAAA
AGTTCACATTAGCATACATATATTACACGAGCCAGAAATAGTAACTTTTGCCTAAATCACAAATTGCAAA
ATTTAATTGCTTGCAAAAGGTCACATGCTTATAATCAACTTTTTTAAAAATTTAAAATACTTTTTTATTT
TTTATTTTTAAACATAAATGAAATAATTTATTTATTGTTTATGATTACCGAAACATAAAACCTGCTCAAG
AAAAAGAAACTGTTTTGTCCTTGGAAAAAAAGCACTACCTAGGAGCGGCCAAAATGCCGAGGCTTTCATA
GCTTAAACTCTTTACAGAAAATAGGCATTATAGATCAGTTCGAGTTTTCTTATTCTTCCTTCCGGTTTTA
TCGTCACAGTTTTACAGTAAATAAGTATCACCTCTTAGAGTTCGATGATAAGCTGTCAAACATGAGAATT
AATTCCACATGTTAAAATAGTGAAGGAGCATGTTCGGCACACAGTGGACCGAACGTGGGGTAAGTGCACT
AGGGTCCGGTTAAACGGATCTCGCATTGATGAGGCAACGCTAATTATCAACATATAGATTGTTATCTATC
TGCATGAACACGAAATCTTTACTTGACGACTTGAGGCTGATGGTGTTTATGCAAAGAAACCACTGTGTTT
AATATGTGTCACTGTTTGATATTACTGTCAGCGTAGAAGATAATAGTAAAAGCGGTTAATAAGTGTATTT
GAGATAAGTGTGATAAAGTTTTTACAGCGAAAAGACGATAAATACAAGAAAATGATTACGAGGATACGGA
GAGAGGTATGTACATGTGTATTTATATACTAAGCTGCCGGCGGTTGTTTGCAAGACCGAGAAAAGGCTAG
CAAGAATCGGGTCATTGTAGCGTATGCGCCTGTGAACATTCTCTTCAACAAGTTTGATTCCATTGCGGTG
AAATGGTAAAAGTCAACCCCCTGCGATGTATATTTTCCTGTACAATCAATCAAAAAGCCAAATGATTTAG
CATTATCTTTACATCTTGTTATTTTACAGATTTTATGTTTAGATCTTTTATGCTTGCTTTTCAAAAGGCT
TGCAAGGCCGTTTCTGACAGAGTAAAATTCTTGAGGGAACTTTCACCATTATGGGAAATGGTTCAAGAAG
GTATTGACTTAAACTCCATCAAATGGTCAGGTCATTGAGTGTTTTTTATTTGTTGTATTTTTTTTTTTTT
AGAGAAAATCCTCCAATATATAAATTAGGAATCATAGTTTCATGATTTTCTGTTACACCTAACTTTTTGT
GTGGTGCCCTCCTCCTTGTCAATATTAATGTTAAAGTGCAATTCTTTTTCCTTATCACGTTGAGCCATTA
GTATCAATTTGCTTACCTGTATTCCTTTACATCCTCCTTTTTCTCCTTCTTGATAAATGTATGTAGATTG
CGTATATAGTTTCGTCTACCCTATGAACATATTCCATTTTGTAATTTCGTGTCGTTTCTATTATGAATTT
CATTTATAAAGTTTATGTACAAATATCATAAAAAAAGAGAATCTTTTTAAGCAAGGATTTTCTTAACTTC
TTCGGCGACAGCATCACCGACTTCGGTGGTACTGTTGGAACCACCTAAATCACCAGTTCTGATACCTGCA
TCCAAAACCTTTTTAACTGCATCTTCAATGGCCTTACCTTCTTCAGGCAAGTTCAATGACAATTTCAACA
TCATTGCAGCAGACAAGATAGTGGCGATAGGGTTGACCTTATTCTTTGGCAAATCTGGAGCAGAACCGTG
GCATGGTTCGTACAAACCAAATGCGGTGTTCTTGTCTGGCAAAGAGGCCAAGGACGCAGATGGCAACAAA
CCCAAGGAACCTGGGATAACGGAGGCTTCATCGGAGATGATATCACCAAACATGTTGCTGGTGATTATAA
TACCATTTAGGTGGGTTGGGTTCTTAACTAGGATCATGGCGGCAGAATCAATCAATTGATGTTGAACCTT
CAATGTAGGGAATTCGTTCTTGATGGTTTCCTCCACAGTTTTTCTCCATAATCTTGAAGAGGCCAAAACA
TTAGCTTTATCCAAGGACCAAATAGGCAATGGTGGCTCATGTTGTAGGGCCATGAAAGCGGCCATTCTTG
TGATTCTTTGCACTTCTGGAACGGTGTATTGTTCACTATCCCAAGCGACACCATCACCATCGTCTTCCTT
TCTCTTACCAAAGTAAATACCTCCCACTAATTCTCTGACAACAACGAAGTCAGTACCTTTAGCAAATTGT
GGCTTGATTGGAGATAAGTCTAAAAGAGAGTCGGATGCAAAGTTACATGGTCTTAAGTTGGCGTACAATT
GAAGTTCTTTACGGATTTTTAGTAAACCTTGTTCAGGTCTAACACTACCGGTACCCCATTTAGGACCACC
CACAGCACCTAACAAAACGGCATCAGCCTTCTTGGAGGCTTCCAGCGCCTCATCTGGAAGTGGAACACCT
GTAGCATCGATAGCAGCACCACCAATTAAATGATTTTCGAAATCGAACTTGACATTGGAACGAACATCAG
AAATAGCTTTAAGAACCTTAATGGCTTCGGCTGTGATTTCTTGACCAACGTGGTCACCTGGCAAAACGAC
GATCTTCTTAGGGGCAGACATTAGAATGGTATATCCTTGAAATATATATATATATATTGCTGAAATGTAA
AAGGTAAGAAAAGTTAGAAAGTAAGACGATTGCTAACCACCTATTGGAAAAAACAATAGGTCCTTAAATA
ATATTGTCAACTTCAAGTATTGTGATGCAAGCATTTAGTCATGAACGCTTCTCTATTCTATATGAAAAGC
CGGTTCCGGCGCTCTCACCTTTCCTTTTTCTCCCAATTTTTCAGTTGAAAAAGGTATATGCGTCAGGCGA
CCTCTGAAATTAACAAAAAATTTCCAGTCATCGAATTTGATTCTGTGCGATAGCGCCCCTGTGTGTTCTC
GTTATGTTGAGGAAAAAAATAATGGTTGCTAAGAGATTCGAACTCTTGCATCTTACGATACCTGAGTATT
CCCACAGTTAACTGCGGTCAAGATATTTCTTGAATCAGGCGCCTTAGACCGCTCGGCCAAACAACCAATT
ACTTGTTGAGAAATAGAGTATAATTATCCTATAAATATAACGTTTTTGAACACACATGAACAAGGAAGTA
CAGGACAATTGATTTTGAAGAGAATGTGGATTTTGATGTAATTGTTGGGATTCCATTTTTAATAAGGCAA
TAATATTAGGTATGTAGATATACTAGAAGTTCTCCTCGAGGAATTCTTGAAGACGAAAGGGCCTCGTGAT
ACGCCTATTTTTATAGGTTAATGTCATGATAATAATGGTTTCTTAGACGTCAGGTGGCACTTTTCGGGGA
AATGTGCGCGGAACCCCTATTTGTTTATTTTTCTAAATACATTCAAATATGTATCCGCTCATGAGACAAT
AACCCTGATAAATGCTTCAATAATATTGAAAAAGGAAGAGTATGAGTATTCAACATTTCCGTGTCGCCCT
TATTCCCTTTTTTGCGGCATTTTGCCTTCCTGTTTTTGCTCACCCAGAAACGCTGGTGAAAGTAAAAGAT
GCTGAAGATCAGTTGGGTGCACGAGTGGGTTACATCGAACTGGATCTCAACAGCGGTAAGATCCTTGAGA
GTTTTCGCCCCGAAGAACGTTTTCCAATGATGAGCACTTTTAAAGTTCTGCTATGTGGCGCGGTATTATC
CCGTATTGACGCCGGGCAAGAGCAACTCGGTCGCCGCATACACTATTCTCAGAATGACTTGGTTGAGTAC
TCACCAGTCACAGAAAAGCATCTTACGGATGGCATGACAGTAAGAGAATTATGCAGTGCTGCCATAACCA
TGAGTGATAACACTGCGGCCAACTTACTTCTGACAACGATCGGAGGACCGAAGGAGCTAACCGCTTTTTT
GCACAACATGGGGGATCATGTAACTCGCCTTGATCGTTGGGAACCGGAGCTGAATGAAGCCATACCAAAC
GACGAGCGTGACACCACGATGCCTGTAGCAATGGCAACAACGTTGCGCAAACTATTAACTGGCGAACTAC
TTACTCTAGCTTCCCGGCAACAATTAATAGACTGGATGGAGGCGGATAAAGTTGCAGGACCACTTCTGCG
CTCGGCCCTTCCGGCTGGCTGGTTTATTGCTGATAAATCTGGAGCCGGTGAGCGTGGGTCTCGCGGTATC
ATTGCAGCACTGGGGCCAGATGGTAAGCCCTCCCGTATCGTAGTTATCTACACGACGGGGAGTCAGGCAA
CTATGGATGAACGAAATAGACAGATCGCTGAGATAGGTGCCTCACTGATTAAGCATTGGTAACTGTCAGA
CCAAGTTTACTCATATATACTTTAGATTGATTTAAAACTTCATTTTTAATTTAAAAGGATCTAGGTGAAG
ATCCTTTTTGATAATCTCATGACCAAAATCCCTTAACGTGAGTTTTCGTTCCACTGAGCGTCAGACCCCG
TAGAAAAGATCAAAGGATCTTCTTGAGATCCTTTTTTTCTGCGCGTAATCTGCTGCTTGCAAACAAAAAA
ACCACCGCTACCAGCGGTGGTTTGTTTGCCGGATCAAGAGCTACCAACTCTTTTTCCGAAGGTAACTGGC
TTCAGCAGAGCGCAGATACCAAATACTGTTCTTCTAGTGTAGCCGTAGTTAGGCCACCACTTCAAGAACT
CTGTAGCACCGCCTACATACCTCGCTCTGCTAATCCTGTTACCAGTGGCTGCTGCCAGTGGCGATAAGTC
GTGTCTTACCGGGTTGGACTCAAGACGATAGTTACCGGATAAGGCGCAGCGGTCGGGCTGAACGGGGGGT
TCGTGCACACAGCCCAGCTTGGAGCGAACGACCTACACCGAACTGAGATACCTACAGCGTGAGCTATGAG
AAAGCGCCACGCTTCCCGAAGGGAGAAAGGCGGACAGGTATCCGGTAAGCGGCAGGGTCGGAACAGGAGA
GCGCACGAGGGAGCTTCCAGGGGGAAACGCCTGGTATCTTTATAGTCCTGTCGGGTTTCGCCACCTCTGA
CTTGAGCGTCGATTTTTGTGATGCTCGTCAGGGGGGCGGAGCCTATGGAAAAACGCCAGCAACGCGGCCT
TTTTACGGTTCCTGGCCTTTTGCTGGCCTTTTGCTCACATGTTCTTTCCTGCGTTATCCCCTGATTCTGT
GGATAACCGTATTACCGCCTTTGAGTGAGCTGATACCGCTCGCCGCAGCCGAACGACCGAGCGCAGCGAG
TCAGTGAGCGAGGAAGCGGAAGAGCGCCCAATACGCAAACCGCCTCTCCCCGCGCGTTGGCCGATTCATT
AATGCAGGATCCGGGATCGAAGAAATGATGGTAAATGAAATAGGAAATCAAGGAGCATGAAGGCAAAAGA
CAAATATAAGGGTCGAACGAAAAATAAAGTGAAAAGTGTTGATATGATGTATTTGGCTTTGCGGCGCCGA
AAAAACGAGTTTACGCAATTGCACAATCATGCTGACTCTGTGGCGGACCCGCGCTCTTGCCGGCCCGGCG
ATAACGCTGGGCGTGAGGCTGTGCCCGGCGGAGTTTTTTGCGCCTGCATTTTCCAAGGTTTACCCTGCGC
TAAGGGGCGAGATTGGAGAAGCAATAAGAATGCCGGTTGGGGTTGCGATGATGACGACCACGACAACTGG
TGTCATTATTTAAGTTGCCGAAAGAACCTGAGTGCATTTGCAACATGAGTATACTAGAAGAATGAGCCAA
GACTTGCGAGACGCGAGTTTGCCGGTGGTGCGAACAATAGAGCGACCATGACCTTGAAGGTGAGACGCGC
ATAACCGCTAGAGTACTTTGAAGAGGAAACAGCAATAGGGTTGCTACCAGTATAAATAGACAGGTACATA
CAACACTGGAAATGGTTGTCTGTTTGAGTACGCTTTCAATTCATTTGGGTGTGCACTTTATTATGTTACA
ATATGGAAGGGAACTTTACACTTCTCCTATGCACATATATTAATTAAAGTCCAATGCTAGTAGAGAAGGG
GGGTAACACCCCTCCGCGCTCTTTTCCGATTTTTTTCTAAACCGTGGAATATTTCGGAT
Features (pLannotate 1.2.2; 21 found; start..end, strand, type, name):
      1..705     +  promoter       ADH1 promoter: S. cerevisiae ADH1; promoter for alcohol dehydrogenase 1
   1493..3838    +  CDS            GCR1: GCR1_YEAST - Also known as SIT3. Experimental evidence at protein level: Swiss-Prot protein existence level 1. Transcriptional activator required for the expression of glycolytic and ribosomal genes. Forms a transcriptional activation complex with RAP1, RAP1 providing the specific DNA-binding function and GCR1 providing the activation function. Can also bind itself to DNA to a core 5'-CTTCC-3' sequence (CT box). CT box-binding is not essential, but enhances the activation function of the RAP1-GCR1 complex in promoters that contain both DNA signals (only glycolytic genes). CT box-dependent tran
   3791..4588    +  CDS            SIR4 (fragment): SIR4_YEAST - Also known as ASD1, STE9, UTH2. Experimental evidence at protein level: Swiss-Prot protein existence level 1. The proteins SIR1 through SIR4 are required for transcriptional repression of the silent mating type loci, HML and HMR (PubMed:18039933). The proteins SIR2 through SIR4 repress mulitple loci by modulating chromatin structure (PubMed:18039933). Involves the compaction of chromatin fiber into a more condensed form (PubMed:18039933). From Saccharomyces cerevisiae (strain ATCC 204508 / S288c) (Baker's yeast).
   4604..4714    +  CDS            13xMyc (fragment): 13 tandem Myc epitope tags
   4965..5099    +  CDS            ADH1 (fragment): ADH1_YEAST - Also known as ADC1. Experimental evidence at protein level: Swiss-Prot protein existence level 1. This isozyme preferentially catalyzes the conversion of primary unbranched alcohols to their corresponding aldehydes. Also shows activity toward secondary alcohols. From Saccharomyces cerevisiae (strain ATCC 204508 / S288c) (Baker's yeast).
   5103..5290    +  terminator     ADH1 terminator: S. cerevisiae ADH1; transcription terminator for the S. cerevisiae alcohol dehydrogenase 1 (ADH1) gene
   5434..5500    +  CDS            lacZα (fragment): LacZα fragment of β-galactosidase; lacZ fragment
   5506..5557    -  misc_feature   bom (fragment): basis of mobility region from pBR322
   5562..5672    +  CDS            RMD1 (fragment): RMD1_YEAST - Experimental evidence at protein level: Swiss-Prot protein existence level 1. Required for sporulation where it is believed to have a role in meiotic nuclear division. From Saccharomyces cerevisiae (strain ATCC 204508 / S288c) (Baker's yeast).
   6120..6412    -  misc_feature   CEN4: S. cerevisiae CEN4 centromere
   6412..6429    -  promoter       tet promoter (fragment): E. coli promoter for tetracycline efflux protein gene
   6445..7074    -  rep_origin     ARS1 (fragment): S. cerevisiae autonomously replicating sequence ARS1/ARS416
   7074..7175    +  CDS            NFS1 (fragment): NFS1_YEAST - Also known as SPL1 From Saccharomyces cerevisiae (strain ATCC 204508 / S288c) (Baker's yeast).
   7537..8631    -  CDS            LEU2: 3-isopropylmalate dehydrogenase, required for leucine biosynthesis; S. cerevisiae LEU2; yeast auxotrophic marker
   8632..9039    -  promoter       LEU2 promoter: S. cerevisiae LEU2
   9179..9256    -  CDS            YO192_YEAST (fragment): Experimental evidence at protein level: Swiss-Prot protein existence level 1. From Saccharomyces cerevisiae (strain ATCC 204508 / S288c) (Baker's yeast).
   9387..9491    +  promoter       AmpR promoter: bla
   9492..10352   +  CDS            AmpR: β-lactamase; bla; confers resistance to ampicillin, carbenicillin, and related antibiotics
  10523..11111   +  rep_origin     ori: high-copy-number ColE1/pMB1/pBR322/pUC origin of replication
  11294..11347   +  CDS            lacI (fragment): lac repressor; lacI; The lac repressor binds to the lac operator to inhibit transcription in E. coli. This inhibition can be relieved by adding lactose or isopropyl-β-D-thiogalactopyranoside (IPTG).
  11397..11735   +  CDS            YO085_YEAST: Protein predicted: Swiss-Prot protein existence level 4. From Saccharomyces cerevisiae (strain ATCC 204508 / S288c) (Baker's yeast).
