[The description below was written by a language model from this plasmid's Addgene catalogue record and pLannotate feature annotations shown in this document.]
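Description:
ADH1pro_GCR1_SIR4 is a 12.1 kb yeast expression shuttle plasmid whose backbone is not named in the record. The annotated features nonetheless show a centromeric design. CEN4 and an ARS1 fragment provide stable, low-copy maintenance in Saccharomyces cerevisiae, and LEU2 under its own promoter allows selection in leucine auxotrophs. In E. coli the plasmid is propagated through a ColE1/pMB1-type origin and selected with ampicillin via the bla gene. The catalogue lists it as low copy, whereas the automated annotation labels this origin as high copy. Several short annotated fragments (lacZα, bom, lacI, a tet promoter piece and small stretches of unrelated yeast ORFs) appear to be backbone or flanking-sequence remnants rather than functional parts.

The payload is an expression cassette driven by the constitutive S. cerevisiae ADH1 promoter. It encodes GCR1, the transcriptional activator of glycolytic and ribosomal protein genes that acts together with RAP1 and can also bind CT-box motifs. GCR1 is followed by a fragment of the silencing protein SIR4 and then a partial run of Myc epitope tags, which would allow detection of the protein. The cassette ends with a residual piece of ADH1 coding sequence and the ADH1 terminator. The GCR1 and SIR4 annotations overlap slightly at their junction, so the exact fusion point cannot be read from the feature table.

The stated purpose is Calling Cards mapping of transcription factor binding. In that method, the Sir4 moiety recruits the Ty5 retrotransposon integrase, so that Ty5 insertions are deposited near the sites where the tagged factor binds. These insertions leave a permanent genomic record that can be recovered and sequenced. The transposon donor is not part of this plasmid.
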