Addgene plasmid #138618: ADH1pro_GCR1_SIR4
Purpose: Transcription factor tagged with Sir4 used for Calling Cards experiments for binding measurement
Depositing lab: Rob Mitra. Depositing organization: Washington University in Saint Louis.
Backbone
  Vector backbone: Unknown
  Vector type: Yeast Expression
Growth in bacteria
  Bacterial resistance: Ampicillin, 100 μg/mL
  Growth temperature: 37°C
  Growth strain: DH5alpha
  Copy number: Low Copy
Gene/Insert
  Gene/Insert name: GCR1
  Species: S. cerevisiae (budding yeast)
  Entrez Gene: GCR1 (a.k.a. YPL075W, LPF10, SIT3)
  Promoter: ADH1
  Cloning method: Restriction Enzyme; 5′ cloning site unknown (unknown if destroyed); 3′ cloning site unknown (unknown if destroyed)
  Sequencing primers: 5′ unknown
Terms and licenses: Academic/Nonprofit Terms; Industry Terms: Not Available to Industry
How to cite: ADH1pro_GCR1_SIR4 was a gift from Rob Mitra (Addgene plasmid # 138618 ; http://n2t.net/addgene:138618 ; RRID:Addgene_138618)
